>Addgene plasmid #142147 | TFORF0125 | addgene full sequence | sequence record 397661 | Addgene NGS Result
TTAATGTAGTCTTATGCAATACTCTTGTAGTCTTGCAACATGGTAACGATGAGTTAGCAACATGCCTTAC
AAGGAGAGAAAAAGCACCGTGCATGCCGATTGGTGGAAGTAAGGTGGTACGATCGTGCCTTATTAGGAAG
GCAACAGACGGGTCTGACATGGATTGGACGAACCACTGAATTGCCGCATTGCAGAGATATTGTATTTAAG
TGCCTAGCTCGATACATAAACGGGTCTCTCTGGTTAGACCAGATCTGAGCCTGGGAGCTCTCTGGCTAAC
TAGGGAACCCACTGCTTAAGCCTCAATAAAGCTTGCCTTGAGTGCTTCAAGTAGTGTGTGCCCGTCTGTT
GTGTGACTCTGGTAACTAGAGATCCCTCAGACCCTTTTAGTCAGTGTGGAAAATCTCTAGCAGTGGCGCC
CGAACAGGGACTTGAAAGCGAAAGGGAAACCAGAGGAGCTCTCTCGACGCAGGACTCGGCTTGCTGAAGC
GCGCACGGCAAGAGGCGAGGGGCGGCGACTGGTGAGTACGCCAAAAATTTTGACTAGCGGAGGCTAGAAG
GAGAGAGATGGGTGCGAGAGCGTCAGTATTAAGCGGGGGAGAATTAGATCGCGATGGGAAAAAATTCGGT
TAAGGCCAGGGGGAAAGAAAAAATATAAATTAAAACATATAGTATGGGCAAGCAGGGAGCTAGAACGATT
CGCAGTTAATCCTGGCCTGTTAGAAACATCAGAAGGCTGTAGACAAATACTGGGACAGCTACAACCATCC
CTTCAGACAGGATCAGAAGAACTTAGATCATTATATAATACAGTAGCAACCCTCTATTGTGTGCATCAAA
GGATAGAGATAAAAGACACCAAGGAAGCTTTAGACAAGATAGAGGAAGAGCAAAACAAAAGTAAGACCAC
CGCACAGCAAGCGGCCGCTGATCTTCAGACCTGGAGGAGGAGATATGAGGGACAATTGGAGAAGTGAATT
ATATAAATATAAAGTAGTAAAAATTGAACCATTAGGAGTAGCACCCACCAAGGCAAAGAGAAGAGTGGTG
CAGAGAGAAAAAAGAGCAGTGGGAATAGGAGCTTTGTTCCTTGGGTTCTTGGGAGCAGCAGGAAGCACTA
TGGGCGCAGCGTCAATGACGCTGACGGTACAGGCCAGACAATTATTGTCTGGTATAGTGCAGCAGCAGAA
CAATTTGCTGAGGGCTATTGAGGCGCAACAGCATCTGTTGCAACTCACAGTCTGGGGCATCAAGCAGCTC
CAGGCAAGAATCCTGGCTGTGGAAAGATACCTAAAGGATCAACAGCTCCTGGGGATTTGGGGTTGCTCTG
GAAAACTCATTTGCACCACTGCTGTGCCTTGGAATGCTAGTTGGAGTAATAAATCTCTGGAACAGATTTG
GAATCACACGACCTGGATGGAGTGGGACAGAGAAATTAACAATTACACAAGCTTAATACACTCCTTAATT
GAAGAATCGCAAAACCAGCAAGAAAAGAATGAACAAGAATTATTGGAATTAGATAAATGGGCAAGTTTGT
GGAATTGGTTTAACATAACAAATTGGCTGTGGTATATAAAATTATTCATAATGATAGTAGGAGGCTTGGT
AGGTTTAAGAATAGTTTTTGCTGTACTTTCTATAGTGAATAGAGTTAGGCAGGGATATTCACCATTATCG
TTTCAGACCCACCTCCCAACCCCGAGGGGACCCATGCATTGCATCTCAATTAGTCAGCAACCAGGTGTGG
AAAGTCCCCAGGCTCCCCAGCAGGCAGAAGTATGCAAAGCATGCGTCTCAATTAGTCAGCAACCATAGTC
CCGCCCCTAACTCCGCCCATCCCGCCCCTAACTCCGCCCAGTTCCGCCCATTCTCCGCCCCATGGCTGAC
TAATTTTTTTTATTTATGCAGAGGCCGAGGCCGCCTCGGCCTCTGAGCTATTCCAGAAGTAGTGAGGAGG
CTTTTTTGGAGGCCTAGGCTTTTGCAAAAAGCTTTCTAGAGGTACCACCGGAGCTTACCATGACCGAGTA
CAAGCCCACGGTGCGCCTCGCCACCCGCGACGACGTCCCCAGGGCCGTACGCACCCTCGCCGCCGCGTTC
GCCGACTACCCCGCCACGCGCCACACCGTCGATCCGGACCGCCACATCGAGCGGGTCACCGAGCTGCAAG
AACTCTTCCTCACGCGCGTCGGGCTCGACATCGGCAAGGTGTGGGTCGCGGACGACGGCGCCGCCGTGGC
GGTCTGGACCACGCCGGAGAGCGTCGAAGCGGGGGCGGTGTTCGCCGAGATCGGCCCGCGCATGGCCGAG
TTGAGCGGTTCCCGGCTGGCCGCGCAGCAACAGATGGAAGGCCTCCTGGCGCCGCACCGGCCCAAGGAGC
CCGCGTGGTTCCTGGCCACCGTCGGCGTCTCGCCCGACCACCAGGGCAAGGGTCTGGGCAGCGCCGTCGT
GCTCCCCGGAGTGGAGGCGGCCGAGCGCGCCGGGGTGCCCGCCTTCCTGGAGACCTCCGCGCCCCGCAAC
CTCCCCTTCTACGAGCGGCTCGGCTTCACCGTCACCGCCGACGTCGAGGTGCCCGAAGGACCGCGCACCT
GGTGCATGACCCGCAAGCCCGGTGCCAGTTAACGAATTCTAGATCTTGAGACAAATGGCAGTATTCATCC
ACAATTTTAAAAGAAAAGGGGGGATTGGGGGGTACAGTGCAGGGGAAAGAATAGTAGACATAATAGCAAC
AGACATACAAACTAAAGAATTACAAAAACAAATTACAAAAATTCAAAATTTTCGGGTTTATTACAGGGAC
AGCAGAGATCCACTTTGGCGCCGGCTCGAGGCCTGCAGGTGCAAAGATGGATAAAGTTTTAAACAGAGAG
GAATCTTTGCAGCTAATGGACCTTCTAGGTCTTGAAAGGAGTGGGAATTGGCTCCGGTGCCCGTCAGTGG
GCAGAGCGCACATCGCCCACAGTCCCCGAGAAGTTGGGGGGAGGGGTCGGCAATTGAACCGGTGCCTAGA
GAAGGTGGCGCGGGGTAAACTGGGAAAGTGATGTCGTGTACTGGCTCCGCCTTTTTCCCGAGGGTGGGGG
AGAACCGTATATAAGTGCAGTAGTCGCCGTGAACGTTCTTTTTCGCAACGGGTTTGCCGCCAGAACACAG
GTAAGTGCCGTGTGTGGTTCCCGCGGGCCTGGCCTCTTTACGGGTTATGGCCCTTGCGTGCCTTGAATTA
CTTCCACCTGGCTGCAGTACGTGATTCTTGATCCCGAGCTTCGGGTTGGAAGTGGGTGGGAGAGTTCGAG
GCCTTGCGCTTAAGGAGCCCCTTCGCCTCGTGCTTGAGTTGAGGCCTGGCCTGGGCGCTGGGGCCGCCGC
GTGCGAATCTGGTGGCACCTTCGCGCCTGTCTCGCTGCTTTCGATAAGTCTCTAGCCATTTAAAATTTTT
GATGACCTGCTGCGACGCTTTTTTTCTGGCAAGATAGTCTTGTAAATGCGGGCCAAGATCTGCACACTGG
TATTTCGGTTTTTGGGGCCGCGGGCGGCGACGGGGCCCGTGCGTCCCAGCGCACATGTTCGGCGAGGCGG
GGCCTGCGAGCGCGGCCACCGAGAATCGGACGGGGGTAGTCTCAAGCTGGCCGGCCTGCTCTGGTGCCTG
GCCTCGCGCCGCCGTGTATCGCCCCGCCCTGGGCGGCAAGGCTGGCCCGGTCGGCACCAGTTGCGTGAGC
GGAAAGATGGCCGCTTCCCGGCCCTGCTGCAGGGAGCTCAAAATGGAGGACGCGGCGCTCGGGAGAGCGG
GCGGGTGAGTCACCCACACAAAGGAAAAGGGCCTTTCCGTCCTCAGCCGTCGCTTCATGTGACTCCACGG
AGTACCGGGCGCCGTCCAGGCACCTCGATTAGTTCTCGAGCTTTTGGAGTACGTCGTCTTTAGGTTGGGG
GGAGGGGTTTTATGCGATGGAGTTTCCCCACACTGAGTGGGTGGAGACTGAAGTTAGGCCAGCTTGGCAC
TTGATGTAATTCTCCTTGGAATTTGCCCTTTTTGAGTTTGGATCTTGGTTCATTCTCAAGCCTCAGACAG
TGGTTCAAAGTTTTTTTCTTCCATTTCAGGTGTCGTGAGGCTAGCACCGCCACCATGGCGGACGGAAAGG
GAGACGCCGCCGCTGTCGCCGGGGCTGGGGCTGAGGCTCCGGCGGTAGCGGGAGCCGGAGATGGAGTCGA
GACTGAGTCCATGGTTCGGGGTCATCGCCCCGTATCTCCAGCGCCGGGAGCCTCGGGACTGCGGCCGTGT
CTGTGGCAGCTGGAGACAGAGCTGAGGGAGCAAGAGGTGTCGGAGGTCTCATCTTTGAACTACTGCCGGA
GCTTCTGCCAGACCTTATTGCAATATGCAAGCAACAAGAATGCATCAGAACATATTGTGTATCTTCTGGA
GGTATATCGACTTGCCATCCAAAGCTTTGCCAGTGCACGTCCATACTTAACTACTGAATGTGAAGATGTC
CTCTTAGTGCTTGGCAGATTAGTACTGAGTTGTTTCGAATTACTGCTTTCAGTGTCTGAAAGTGAACTGC
CATGTGAAGTCTGGCTACCATTCCTTCAGTCTCTACAGGAGTCACATGATGCATTATTGGAATTTGGGAA
TAATAACCTACAAATATTGGTTCATGTTACCAAGGAAGGGGTGTGGAAAAACCCAGTTCTTCTTAAAATT
CTGTCTCAACAGCCAGTAGAAACGGAGGAAGTCAATAAATTGATTGCACAAGAAGGACCTTCCTTTCTGC
AAATGCGAATAAAACATTTGTTGAAATCTAACTGCATCCCCCAGGCTACTGCTTTATCAAAACTATGTGC
AGAATCTAAAGAAATTTCAAATGTGTCATCTTTTCAGCAAGCCTATATCACATGTTTATGTTCTATGCTC
CCTAATGAAGATGCTATTAAGGAGATTGCAAAGGTCGACTGCAAGGAAGTACTAGACATCATTTGTAATC
TGGAATCTGAGGGGCAGGATAACACAGCATTTGTTCTTTGTACGACTTACCTTACCCAGCAGCTCCAAAC
TGCAAGTGTATATTGTTCTTGGGAACTGACTCTTTTTTGGAGTAAACTGCAAAGAAGAATTGACCCTTCT
TTAGATACTTTTTTGGAGCGCTGTCGTCAGTTTGGTGTCATAGCTAAAACGCAGCAGCATTTATTTTGCC
TCATTAGAGTTATACAAACTGAAGCACAAGATGCTGGTCTTGGGGTGTCAATTTTACTGTGTGTCAGAGC
TCTTCAACTCAGATCAAGTGAAGATGAGGAAATGAAGGCATCAGTTTGTAAAACAATTGCCTGTCTTTTA
CCAGAAGATTTAGAAGTTAGACGAGCCTGTCAGCTTACAGAATTCTTAATTGAACCCAGTTTGGATGGAT
TTAATATGTTAGAAGAACTATATTTGCAACCAGATCAAAAATTTGATGAAGAAAATGCACCGGTTCCAAA
TTCTCTTCGATGTGAGCTCTTACTAGCTTTAAAAGCCCACTGGCCTTTTGATCCTGAGTTTTGGGACTGG
AAAACTTTAAAACGACACTGCCACCAACTTTTAGGACAAGAAGCCTCAGATTCTGATGATGATTTAAGTG
GCTATGAAATGTCCATTAATGACACAGATGTTTTAGAGTCATTTCTCAGTGACTATGATGAGGGTAAAGA
AGATAAACAATATAGAAGAAGAGATTTGACAGATCAGCATAAGGAGAAAAGAGACAAAAAACCTATTGGC
TCTTCTGAAAGATATCAGAGGTGGCTTCAGTACAAGTTTTTCTGTTTGTTATGTAAGCGGGAATGTATAG
AGGCTAGAATTCTTCATCATTCTAAGATGCATATGGAAGATGGAATTTACACCTGTCCAGTTTGTATTAA
AAAATTTAAGAGAAAAGAAATGTTTGTTCCTCATGTGATGGAGCATGTTAAAATGCCACCAAGCAGAAGG
GACCGCTCTAAAAAGAAATTACTGTTAAAAGGCTCTCAAAAGGGTATTTGTCCTAAGAGCCCCTCTGCAA
TCCCAGAGCAAAACCATTCATTGAATGACCAAGCCAAAGGAGAGTCTCATGAATATGTCACATTCAGCAA
ATTAGAAGATTGCCACCTGCAAGACAGAGATTTGTATCCATGTCCCGGTACAGACTGTTCCCGTGTGTTT
AAGCAATTTAAATACTTAAGTGTGCATCTTAAAGCTGAACACCAAAATAATGATGAAAATGCCAAGCACT
ACTTGGATATGAAAAATAGAAGAGAGAAGTGTACTTACTGTCGACGACATTTTATGTCTGCTTTTCACCT
TCGAGAGCACGAACAAGTGCATTGTGGGCCTCAGCCTTATATGTGTGTATCTATAGATTGCTATGCTAGG
TTTGGATCAGTAAATGAACTACTTAACCATAAACAAAAGCATGACGATCTGCGTTACAAATGTGAATTAA
ATGGCTGTAATATTGTTTTCAGTGACTTGGGACAGCTTTACCACCATGAAGCACAACACTTTAGGGATGC
ATCTTACACATGCAACTTCCTTGGCTGTAAAAAGTTCTATTACTCCAAAATTGAATACCAGAATCACCTC
TCAATGCATAATGTTGAAAATTCAAATGGAGACATAAAGAAATCAGTGAAACTTGAGGAGTCTGCAACAG
GTGAAAAGCAAGATTGTATTAATCAGCCCCATCTACTTAACCAAACTGATAAATCACATTTACCTGAAGA
TCTTTTCTGTGCAGAATCAGCTAATTCTCAAATAGATACAGAAACTGCAGAAAACCTGAAAGAAAACAGT
GACAGTAATTCTAGTGATCAGTTAAGTCATAGCTCTTCAGCTTCAATGAATGAAGAGCTAATTGACACAC
TAGATCACTCTGAAACTATGCAGGATGTATTGTTATCTAATGAGAAAGTCTTTGGGCCCTCCAGTTTAAA
AGAAAAATGTTCCAGTATGGCAGTTTGTTTTGACGGGACTAAGTTTACCTGTGGTTTTGATGGCTGTGGT
TCCACATACAAAAATGCAAGAGGAATGCAGAAACATTTACGGAAGGTTCATCCATACCATTTCAAGCCCA
AAAAGATAAAGACGAAAGATCTGTTTCCCTCTTTGGGTAATGAACATAATCAGACAACTGAAAAGTTGGA
TGCAGAACCTAAACCCTGCTCAGATACAAACAGTGACTCCCCAGATGAAGGTCTAGATCACAATATTCAC
ATTAAATGTAAACGAGAACATCAAGGTTATTCCTCAGAATCCTCCATTTGTGCTTCTAAAAGGCCCTGTA
CAGAGGATACCATGTTGGAACTTCTGTTACGCTTGAAACATTTAAGCTTGAAAAACTCAATAACACATGG
ATCTTTCTCAGGGTCATTGCAGGGGTACCCATCCAGTGGTGCTAAGTCTCTTCAGTCAGTTTCATCTATC
TCAGACCTTAATTTTCAGAATCAAGATGAAAACATGCCAAGTCAGTACCTTGCACAGTTGGCGGCTAAGC
CGTTTTTCTGTGAGCTTCAAGGATGCAAATATGAATTTGTGACCAGAGAGGCTCTGTTAATGCATTATCT
TAAAAAGCATAATTATTCAAAAGAAAAAGTCCTTCAGTTAACCATGTTCCAACATCGGTATTCCCCATTT
CAGTGTCATATTTGCCAAAGGTCATTTACAAGAAAAACACACCTTAGGATTCATTATAAAAATAAACATC
AAATTGGCAGTGACAGAGCAACTCACAAACTATTAGATAATGAAAAGTGTGATCATGAAGGCCCATGTTC
AGTAGATAGGTTGAAAGGTGATTGTTCTGCAGAACTTGGAGGTGATCCCAGTAGTAACTCTGAGAAACCA
CACTGTCATCCTAAAAAGGATGAATGTAGTTCTGAAACAGATTTGGAATCATCTTGTGAAGAAACAGAAA
GTAAAACATCTGACATTTCATCACCAATAGGCAGCCATAGAGAAGAACAAGAAGGAAGAGAGGGCAGAGG
TAGCAGGCGAACTGTTGCTAAAGGAAATCTGTGTTATATTTTGAATAAATACCACAAACCATTCCATTGT
ATTCATAAAACTTGCAACTCCTCATTCACCAATCTAAAAGGCTTAATTCGCCATTACAGAACTGTACATC
AGTACAACAAAGAACAGTTATGTTTGGAGAAAGACAAAGCAAGAACCAAAAGGGAACTTGTCAAATGTAA
AAAGATATTTGCTTGCAAATATAAGGAATGTAATAAACGCTTCCTGTGTTCCAAAGCTCTTGCTAAGCAC
TGTAGTGATTCTCATAACCTAGACCATATTGAAGAGCCTAAAGTACTTTCCGAAGCTGGATCTGCAGCAA
GGTTTTCTTGTAACCAGCCTCAGTGCCCTGCTGTTTTTTATACATTCAACAAGTTGAAGCACCACTTGAT
GGAACAGCATAATATTGAAGGGGAAATACATTCAGATTATGAAATTCATTGTGATCTTAATGGCTGTGGC
CAGATTTTCACCCATCGCAGTAATTACTCACAACATGTATATTACCGACATAAAGACTATTATGATGATT
TGTTTAGAAGCCAGAAAGTAGCAAATGAGAGACTACTAAGGAGTGAAAAGGTATGTCAAACAGCTGATAC
TCAGGGGCATGAACATCAGACCACCAGGAGATCATTTAATGCTAAGTCTAAAAAATGTGGCTTAATCAAA
GAAAAGAAAGCCCCAATAAGTTTTAAAACCAGAGCTGAGGCCCTCCATATGTGTGTGGAGCACTCTGAGC
ACACACAGTACCCCTGCATGGTTCAAGGATGCTTATCTGTGGTGAAGTTGGAGAGCAGCATTGTGAGGCA
TTACAAACGCACTCATCAGATGAGTAGTGCCTATTTAGAGCAACAGATGGAGAATCTTGTTGTTTGCGTT
AAGTACGGTACCAAAATTAAGGAGGAACCCCCTTCTGAAGCAGATCCCTGTATAAAGAAAGAAGAAAATA
GAAGCTGTGAATCAGAGCGCACAGAACACAGCCATTCCCCGGGTGACAGTAGTGCACCCATCCAGAACAC
TGATTGCTGTCATTCAAGTGAAAGGGATGGAGGTCAGAAAGGGTGCATAGAAAGCAGCTCAGTATTTGAT
GCAGATACTCTGCTCTACAGGGGAACTTTGAAATGTAATCATAGTTCCAAAACCACTTCCCTAGAACAGT
GTAATATAGTTCAGCCTCCTCCTCCTTGTAAAATAGAAAATTCCATACCTAATCCCAATGGGACTGAAAG
TGGGACTTATTTCACAAGTTTCCAGCTGCCTTTACCAAGGATCAAAGAATCAGAAACTAGGCAGCATAGT
TCAGGGCAAGAAAACACTGTAAAAAATCCAACCCATGTCCCAAAAGAGAATTTTAGGAAACATTCACAGC
CCCGGTCATTTGATTTGAAGACTTACAAACCTATGGGATTTGAATCTTCATTTCTGAAATTTATTCAGGA
AAGTGAAGAGAAAGAAGATGATTTTGATGATTGGGAGCCTTCAGAGCACTTAACATTAAGTAATTCTTCA
CAGTCCAGTAATGATTTAACAGGGAATGTTGTGGCAAATAATATGGTGAATGACAGTGAACCTGAAGTTG
ACATACCTCATTCTTCCAGTGACTCTACAATTCATGAGAACCTGACTGCAATCCCACCTTTAATAGTAGC
TGAAACAACAACAGTTCCTTCCTTGGAAAACCTGAGGGTTGTATTGGACAAAGCATTAACAGACTGTGGA
GAGCTTGCCTTAAAACAGCTTCATTATCTTCGGCCAGTGGTGGTTCTTGAAAGATCTAAGTTTTCCACAC
CAATTTTAGACTTATTTCCAACAAAAAAGACAGATGAGCTTTGTGTAGGAAGTTCATAGTAATGAACTAG
TCCGTAACTTGAAAGTATTTCGATTTCTTGGCTTTATATATCTTGTGGAAAGGACGAGCACGGGCCGTTT
AAAGGATACCAACGCGTTAAGTCGACAATCAACCTCTGGATTACAAAATTTGTGAAAGATTGACTGGTAT
TCTTAACTATGTTGCTCCTTTTACGCTATGTGGATACGCTGCTTTAATGCCTTTGTATCATGCTATTGCT
TCCCGTATGGCTTTCATTTTCTCCTCCTTGTATAAATCCTGGTTGCTGTCTCTTTATGAGGAGTTGTGGC
CCGTTGTCAGGCAACGTGGCGTGGTGTGCACTGTGTTTGCTGACGCAACCCCCACTGGTTGGGGCATTGC
CACCACCTGTCAGCTCCTTTCCGGGACTTTCGCTTTCCCCCTCCCTATTGCCACGGCGGAACTCATCGCC
GCCTGCCTTGCCCGCTGCTGGACAGGGGCTCGGCTGTTGGGCACTGACAATTCCGTGGTGTTGTCGGGGA
AATCATCGTCCTTTCCTTGGCTGCTCGCCTGTGTTGCCACCTGGATTCTGCGCGGGACGTCCTTCTGCTA
CGTCCCTTCGGCCCTCAATCCAGCGGACCTTCCTTCCCGCGGCCTGCTGCCGGCTCTGCGGCCTCTTCCG
CGTCTTCGCCTTCGCCCTCAGACGAGTCGGATCTCCCTTTGGGCCGCCTCCCCGCGTCGACTTTAAGACC
AATGACTTACAAGGCAGCTGTAGATCTTAGCCACTTTTTAAAAGAAAAGGGGGGACTGGAAGGGCTAATT
CACTCCCAACGAAGACAAGATCTGCTTTTTGCTTGTACTGGGTCTCTCTGGTTAGACCAGATCTGAGCCT
GGGAGCTCTCTGGCTAACTAGGGAACCCACTGCTTAAGCCTCAATAAAGCTTGCCTTGAGTGCTTCAAGT
AGTGTGTGCCCGTCTGTTGTGTGACTCTGGTAACTAGAGATCCCTCAGACCCTTTTAGTCAGTGTGGAAA
ATCTCTAGCAGTACGTATAGTAGTTCATGTCATCTTATTATTCAGTATTTATAACTTGCAAAGAAATGAA
TATCAGAGAGTGAGAGGAACTTGTTTATTGCAGCTTATAATGGTTACAAATAAAGCAATAGCATCACAAA
TTTCACAAATAAAGCATTTTTTTCACTGCATTCTAGTTGTGGTTTGTCCAAACTCATCAATGTATCTTAT
CATGTCTGGCTCTAGCTATCCCGCCCCTAACTCCGCCCATCCCGCCCCTAACTCCGCCCAGTTCCGCCCA
TTCTCCGCCCCATGGCTGACTAATTTTTTTTATTTATGCAGAGGCCGAGGCCGCCTCGGCCTCTGAGCTA
TTCCAGAAGTAGTGAGGAGGCTTTTTTGGAGGCCTAGGGACGTACCCAATTCGCCCTATAGTGAGTCGTA
TTACGCGCGCTCACTGGCCGTCGTTTTACAACGTCGTGACTGGGAAAACCCTGGCGTTACCCAACTTAAT
CGCCTTGCAGCACATCCCCCTTTCGCCAGCTGGCGTAATAGCGAAGAGGCCCGCACCGATCGCCCTTCCC
AACAGTTGCGCAGCCTGAATGGCGAATGGG
[124 nt withheld, positions 11441-11564]
C
[91 nt withheld, positions 11566-11656]
A
[49 nt withheld, positions 11658-11706]
CCTTTGACGTTGGAGTCCACGTTCTTT
[37 nt withheld, positions 11734-11770]
ACCCTATCTCGGTCTATTCTTTTGATTTATAAGGGATTTTGCCGATTTCGGCCTATTGGTTAAAAAATGA
GCTGATTTAACAAAAATTTAACGCGAATTTTAACAAAATATTAACGCTTACAATTTAGGTGGCACTTTTC
GGGGAAATGTGCGCGGAACCCCTATTTGTTTATTTTTCTAAATACATTCAAATATGTATCCGCTCATGAG
ACAATAACCCTGATAAATGCTTCAATAATATTGAAAAAGGAAGAGTATGAGTATTCAACATTTCCGTGTC
GCCCTTATTCCCTTTTTTGCGGCATTTTGCCTTCCTGTTTTTGCTCACCCAGAAACGCTGGTGAAAGTAA
AAGATGCTGAAGATCAGTTGGGTGCACGAGTGGGTTACATCGAACTGGATCTCAACAGCGGTAAGATCCT
TGAGAGTTTTCGCCCCGAAGAACGTTTTCCAATGATGAGCACTTTTAAAGTTCTGCTATGTGGCGCGGTA
TTATCCCGTATTGACGCCGGGCAAGAGCAACTCGGTCGCCGCATACACTATTCTCAGAATGACTTGGTTG
AGTACTCACCAGTCACAGAAAAGCATCTTACGGATGGCATGACAGTAAGAGAATTATGCAGTGCTGCCAT
AACCATGAGTGATAACACTGCGGCCAACTTACTTCTGACAACGATCGGAGGACCGAAGGAGCTAACCGCT
TTTTTGCACAACATGGGGGATCATGTAACTCGCCTTGATCGTTGGGAACCGGAGCTGAATGAAGCCATAC
CAAACGACGAGCGTGACACCACGATGCCTGTAGCAATGGCAACAACGTTGCGCAAACTATTAACTGGCGA
ACTACTTACTCTAGCTTCCCGGCAACAATTAATAGACTGGATGGAGGCGGATAAAGTTGCAGGACCACTT
CTGCGCTCGGCCCTTCCGGCTGGCTGGTTTATTGCTGATAAATCTGGAGCCGGTGAGCGTGGGTCTCGCG
GTATCATTGCAGCACTGGGGCCAGATGGTAAGCCCTCCCGTATCGTAGTTATCTACACGACGGGGAGTCA
GGCAACTATGGATGAACGAAATAGACAGATCGCTGAGATAGGTGCCTCACTGATTAAGCATTGGTAACTG
TCAGACCAAGTTTACTCATATATACTTTAGATTGATTTAAAACTTCATTTTTAATTTAAAAGGATCTAGG
TGAAGATCCTTTTTGATAATCTCATGACCAAAATCCCTTAACGTGAGTTTTCGTTCCACTGAGCGTCAGA
CCCCGTAGAAAAGATCAAAGGATCTTCTTGAGATCCTTTTTTTCTGCGCGTAATCTGCTGCTTGCAAACA
AAAAAACCACCGCTACCAGCGGTGGTTTGTTTGCCGGATCAAGAGCTACCAACTCTTTTTCCGAAGGTAA
CTGGCTTCAGCAGAGCGCAGATACCAAATACTGTTCTTCTAGTGTAGCCGTAGTTAGGCCACCACTTCAA
GAACTCTGTAGCACCGCCTACATACCTCGCTCTGCTAATCCTGTTACCAGTGGCTGCTGCCAGTGGCGAT
AAGTCGTGTCTTACCGGGTTGGACTCAAGACGATAGTTACCGGATAAGGCGCAGCGGTCGGGCTGAACGG
GGGGTTCGTGCACACAGCCCAGCTTGGAGCGAACGACCTACACCGAACTGAGATACCTACAGCGTGAGCT
ATGAGAAAGCGCCACGCTTCCCGAAGGGAGAAAGGCGGACAGGTATCCGGTAAGCGGCAGGGTCGGAACA
GGAGAGCGCACGAGGGAGCTTCCAGGGGGAAACGCCTGGTATCTTTATAGTCCTGTCGGGTTTCGCCACC
TCTGACTTGAGCGTCGATTTTTGTGATGCTCGTCAGGGGGGCGGAGCCTATGGAAAAACGCCAGCAACGC
GGCCTTTTTACGGTTCCTGGCCTTTTGCTGGCCTTTTGCTCACATGTTCTTTCCTGCGTTATCCCCTGAT
TCTGTGGATAACCGTATTACCGCCTTTGAGTGAGCTGATACCGCTCGCCGCAGCCGAACGACCGAGCGCA
GCGAGTCAGTGAGCGAGGAAGCGGAAGAGCGCCCAATACGCAAACCGCCTCTCCCCGCGCGTTGGCCGAT
TCATTAATGCAGCTGGCACGACAGGTTTCCCGACTGGAAAGCGGGCAGTGAGCGCAACGCAATTAATGTG
AGTTAGCTCACTCATTAGGCACCCCAGGCTTTACACTTTATGCTTCCGGCTCGTATGTTGTGTGGAATTG
TGAGCGGATAACAATTTCACACAGGAAACAGCTATGACCATGATTACGCCAAGCGCGCAATTAACCCTCA
CTAAAGGGAACAAAAGCTGGAGCTGCAAGC
Features (pLannotate 1.2.2; 31 found; start..end, strand, type, name):
      5..231     +  promoter       RSV promoter: Rous sarcoma virus enhancer/promoter
    232..412     +  LTR            5' LTR (truncated): truncated 5' long terminal repeat (LTR) from HIV-1
    459..584     +  misc_feature   HIV-1 Ψ: packaging signal of human immunodeficiency virus type 1
    568..931     +  CDS            HIV-1 gag (fragment): gag protein from human immunodeficiency virus 1; gag
   1077..1310    +  misc_feature   RRE: The Rev response element (RRE) of HIV-1 allows for Rev-dependent mRNA export from the nucleus to the cytoplasm.
   1687..1713    +  CDS            Rev (fragment): human immunodeficiency virus 1 (HIV-1) Rev protein; rev; enhances nuclear export of unspliced and incompletely spliced viral mRNAs
   1720..1743    +  promoter       SV40 promoter (fragment): SV40 early promoter
   1744..1815    +  promoter       SV40 promoter (fragment): SV40 enhancer and early promoter
   1839..1974    +  rep_origin     SV40 ori: SV40 origin of replication
   2020..2616    +  CDS            PuroR (fragment): puromycin N-acetyltransferase; pac from Streptomyces; confers resistance to puromycin
   2665..2782    +  misc_feature   cPPT/CTS: central polypurine tract and central termination sequence of HIV-1
   2847..2913    +  CDS            small t antigen (fragment): SV40 (simian virus 40) small t antigen
   2920..4098    +  promoter       EF-1α promoter: strong constitutive promoter for human elongation factor EF-1α
   4115..9856    +  CDS            RLF: RLF_HUMAN - Experimental evidence at protein level: Swiss-Prot protein existence level 1. May be involved in transcriptional regulation. From Homo sapiens (Human).
   9872..9925    +  promoter       U6 promoter (fragment): RNA polymerase III promoter for human U6 snRNA
   9967..10555   +  misc_feature   WPRE: woodchuck hepatitis virus posttranscriptional regulatory element
  10606..10625   +  misc_feature   cPPT/CTS (fragment): central polypurine tract and central termination sequence of HIV-1
  10627..10860   +  LTR            3' LTR (ΔU3): self-inactivating 3' long terminal repeat (LTR) from HIV-1
  10938..11059   +  polyA_signal   SV40 poly(A) signal: SV40 polyadenylation signal
  11099..11234   +  rep_origin     SV40 ori: SV40 origin of replication
  11255..11273   -  promoter       T7 promoter: promoter for bacteriophage T7 RNA polymerase
  11281..11436   +  CDS            lacZα (fragment): LacZα fragment of β-galactosidase; lacZ fragment
  11441..11869   +  rep_origin     f1 ori (sequence partly withheld): f1 bacteriophage origin of replication; arrow indicates direction of (+) strand synthesis
  11922..12026   +  promoter       AmpR promoter: bla
  12027..12887   +  CDS            AmpR: β-lactamase; bla; confers resistance to ampicillin, carbenicillin, and related antibiotics
  13058..13646   +  rep_origin     ori: high-copy-number ColE1/pMB1/pBR322/pUC origin of replication
  13829..13921   +  CDS            lacI (fragment): lac repressor; lacI; The lac repressor binds to the lac operator to inhibit transcription in E. coli. This inhibition can be relieved by adding lactose or isopropyl-β-D-thiogalactopyranoside (IPTG).
  13934..13955   +  protein_bind   CAP binding site: CAP binding activates transcription in the presence of cAMP. E. coli catabolite activator protein
  13970..14000   +  promoter       lac promoter: promoter for the E. coli lac operon
  14004..14026   +  protein_bind   lac operator (fragment): The lac repressor binds to the lac operator to inhibit transcription in E. coli. This inhibition can be relieved by adding lactose or isopropyl-β-D-thiogalactopyranoside (IPTG). lac repressor encoded by lacI
  14069..14087   +  promoter       T3 promoter: promoter for bacteriophage T3 RNA polymerase
