[The description below was written by a language model from this plasmid's Addgene catalogue record and pLannotate feature annotations shown in this document.]
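Description:
TFORF0125 is a lentiviral mammalian expression plasmid built on the pLX_TRC317 backbone from the Broad Institute Genetic Perturbation Platform. It carries the human RLF open reading frame as one member of a barcoded transcription factor overexpression collection. In bacteria it is maintained as a high-copy plasmid through a ColE1/pUC-type origin and selected with ampicillin via the β-lactamase gene. An f1 origin and remnants of a lac/T7/T3 cloning region are also present. The depositor warns that the plasmid can recombine during propagation, which is a common issue with LTR-containing vectors carrying large inserts.

The viral portion has a third-generation, self-inactivating layout. An RSV promoter drives a truncated HIV-1 5' LTR, followed by the Ψ packaging signal with a gag fragment, the Rev response element and a cPPT/CTS. A ΔU3 3' LTR and an SV40 polyadenylation signal close the transfer cassette. Within the provirus, an SV40 early promoter drives puromycin N-acetyltransferase, allowing selection of transduced cells. A separate EF-1α promoter drives the roughly 5.7 kb synthesized RLF coding sequence, and a downstream WPRE enhances transcript expression.

According to the record, each ORF in the collection is paired with a unique 24-bp barcode. The barcode is not annotated as a feature, so its position cannot be stated from the table. A short U6 promoter fragment is annotated between the ORF and the WPRE, but the record does not say what it is for.

The sequenced plasmid is 14,110 nt, matching the stated backbone plus insert sizes. The construct is intended for packaging into lentivirus and stable overexpression of RLF. It is aimed particularly at pooled screens, where barcode readout identifies which transcription factor each cell received, as in directed-differentiation studies.
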