Addgene plasmid #142147: TFORF0125
Purpose: Lentiviral vector for overexpressing transcription factor ORFs with unique 24-bp barcodes. Barcodes facilitate identification of transcription factors in pooled screens.
Depositing lab: Feng Zhang. Depositing organization: Broad Institute. Publication: A transcription factor atlas of directed differentiation. Joung J, Ma S, Tay T, Geiger-Schuller KR, Kirchgatterer PC, Verdine VK, Guo B, Arias-Garcia MA, Allen WE, Singh A, Kuksenko O, Abudayyeh OO, Gootenberg JS, Fu Z, Macrae RK, Buenrostro JD, Regev A, Zhang F. Cell. 2023 Jan 5;186(1):209-229.e26. doi: 10.1016/j.cell.2022.11.026. PubMed 36608654.
Backbone
  Vector backbone: pLX_TRC317
  Backbone manufacturer: Broad Institute Genetic Perturbation Platform
  Backbone size w/o insert (bp): 8264
  Vector type: Mammalian Expression, Lentiviral
  Selectable markers: Puromycin
Growth in bacteria
  Bacterial resistance: Ampicillin, 100 μg/mL
  Growth temperature: 37°C
  Growth strain: NEB Stable
  Copy number: High Copy
Gene/Insert
  Gene/Insert name: RLF
  Species: H. sapiens (human)
  Insert size (bp): 5846
  Entrez Gene: RLF (a.k.a. ZN-15L, ZNF292L)
  Promoter: EF1a
  Cloning method: Unknown
  Sequencing primers: 5′ GGGTGGAGACTGAAGTTAGGCCAG; 3′ CACATAGCGTAAAAGGAGCAACATAG
Terms and licenses: Academic/Nonprofit Terms; Industry Terms: Not Available to Industry
Depositor comments: NM_012421,ENST00000372771 . The transcription factor ORF portion of this plasmid was synthesized by Genewiz. Please test multiple small colonies in case of plasmid recombination. To make this collection available in a timely manner, a portion of this collection was not fully sequenced by Addgene. If an Addgene verified full plasmid sequence is not available, please contact us prior to placing an order to request the full sequence.
How to cite: TFORF0125 was a gift from Feng Zhang (Addgene plasmid # 142147 ; http://n2t.net/addgene:142147 ; RRID:Addgene_142147)
