>Addgene plasmid #142147 | TFORF0125 | depositor partial sequence | sequence record 278579 | Insert
ACCGCCACCATGGCGGACGGAAAGGGAGACGCCGCCGCTGTCGCCGGGGCTGGGGCTGAGGCTCCGGCGG
TAGCGGGAGCCGGAGATGGAGTCGAGACTGAGTCCATGGTTCGGGGTCATCGCCCCGTATCTCCAGCGCC
GGGAGCCTCGGGACTGCGGCCGTGTCTGTGGCAGCTGGAGACAGAGCTGAGGGAGCAAGAGGTGTCGGAG
GTCTCATCTTTGAACTACTGCCGGAGCTTCTGCCAGACCTTATTGCAATATGCAAGCAACAAGAATGCAT
CAGAACATATTGTGTATCTTCTGGAGGTATATCGACTTGCCATCCAAAGCTTTGCCAGTGCACGTCCATA
CTTAACTACTGAATGTGAAGATGTCCTCTTAGTGCTTGGCAGATTAGTACTGAGTTGTTTCGAATTACTG
CTTTCAGTGTCTGAAAGTGAACTGCCATGTGAAGTCTGGCTACCATTCCTTCAGTCTCTACAGGAGTCAC
ATGATGCATTATTGGAATTTGGGAATAATAACCTACAAATATTGGTTCATGTTACCAAGGAAGGGGTGTG
GAAAAACCCAGTTCTTCTTAAAATTCTGTCTCAACAGCCAGTAGAAACGGAGGAAGTCAATAAATTGATT
GCACAAGAAGGACCTTCCTTTCTGCAAATGCGAATAAAACATTTGTTGAAATCTAACTGCATCCCCCAGG
CTACTGCTTTATCAAAACTATGTGCAGAATCTAAAGAAATTTCAAATGTGTCATCTTTTCAGCAAGCCTA
TATCACATGTTTATGTTCTATGCTCCCTAATGAAGATGCTATTAAGGAGATTGCAAAGGTCGACTGCAAG
GAAGTACTAGACATCATTTGTAATCTGGAATCTGAGGGGCAGGATAACACAGCATTTGTTCTTTGTACGA
CTTACCTTACCCAGCAGCTCCAAACTGCAAGTGTATATTGTTCTTGGGAACTGACTCTTTTTTGGAGTAA
ACTGCAAAGAAGAATTGACCCTTCTTTAGATACTTTTTTGGAGCGCTGTCGTCAGTTTGGTGTCATAGCT
AAAACGCAGCAGCATTTATTTTGCCTCATTAGAGTTATACAAACTGAAGCACAAGATGCTGGTCTTGGGG
TGTCAATTTTACTGTGTGTCAGAGCTCTTCAACTCAGATCAAGTGAAGATGAGGAAATGAAGGCATCAGT
TTGTAAAACAATTGCCTGTCTTTTACCAGAAGATTTAGAAGTTAGACGAGCCTGTCAGCTTACAGAATTC
TTAATTGAACCCAGTTTGGATGGATTTAATATGTTAGAAGAACTATATTTGCAACCAGATCAAAAATTTG
ATGAAGAAAATGCACCGGTTCCAAATTCTCTTCGATGTGAGCTCTTACTAGCTTTAAAAGCCCACTGGCC
TTTTGATCCTGAGTTTTGGGACTGGAAAACTTTAAAACGACACTGCCACCAACTTTTAGGACAAGAAGCC
TCAGATTCTGATGATGATTTAAGTGGCTATGAAATGTCCATTAATGACACAGATGTTTTAGAGTCATTTC
TCAGTGACTATGATGAGGGTAAAGAAGATAAACAATATAGAAGAAGAGATTTGACAGATCAGCATAAGGA
GAAAAGAGACAAAAAACCTATTGGCTCTTCTGAAAGATATCAGAGGTGGCTTCAGTACAAGTTTTTCTGT
TTGTTATGTAAGCGGGAATGTATAGAGGCTAGAATTCTTCATCATTCTAAGATGCATATGGAAGATGGAA
TTTACACCTGTCCAGTTTGTATTAAAAAATTTAAGAGAAAAGAAATGTTTGTTCCTCATGTGATGGAGCA
TGTTAAAATGCCACCAAGCAGAAGGGACCGCTCTAAAAAGAAATTACTGTTAAAAGGCTCTCAAAAGGGT
ATTTGTCCTAAGAGCCCCTCTGCAATCCCAGAGCAAAACCATTCATTGAATGACCAAGCCAAAGGAGAGT
CTCATGAATATGTCACATTCAGCAAATTAGAAGATTGCCACCTGCAAGACAGAGATTTGTATCCATGTCC
CGGTACAGACTGTTCCCGTGTGTTTAAGCAATTTAAATACTTAAGTGTGCATCTTAAAGCTGAACACCAA
AATAATGATGAAAATGCCAAGCACTACTTGGATATGAAAAATAGAAGAGAGAAGTGTACTTACTGTCGAC
GACATTTTATGTCTGCTTTTCACCTTCGAGAGCACGAACAAGTGCATTGTGGGCCTCAGCCTTATATGTG
TGTATCTATAGATTGCTATGCTAGGTTTGGATCAGTAAATGAACTACTTAACCATAAACAAAAGCATGAC
GATCTGCGTTACAAATGTGAATTAAATGGCTGTAATATTGTTTTCAGTGACTTGGGACAGCTTTACCACC
ATGAAGCACAACACTTTAGGGATGCATCTTACACATGCAACTTCCTTGGCTGTAAAAAGTTCTATTACTC
CAAAATTGAATACCAGAATCACCTCTCAATGCATAATGTTGAAAATTCAAATGGAGACATAAAGAAATCA
GTGAAACTTGAGGAGTCTGCAACAGGTGAAAAGCAAGATTGTATTAATCAGCCCCATCTACTTAACCAAA
CTGATAAATCACATTTACCTGAAGATCTTTTCTGTGCAGAATCAGCTAATTCTCAAATAGATACAGAAAC
TGCAGAAAACCTGAAAGAAAACAGTGACAGTAATTCTAGTGATCAGTTAAGTCATAGCTCTTCAGCTTCA
ATGAATGAAGAGCTAATTGACACACTAGATCACTCTGAAACTATGCAGGATGTATTGTTATCTAATGAGA
AAGTCTTTGGGCCCTCCAGTTTAAAAGAAAAATGTTCCAGTATGGCAGTTTGTTTTGACGGGACTAAGTT
TACCTGTGGTTTTGATGGCTGTGGTTCCACATACAAAAATGCAAGAGGAATGCAGAAACATTTACGGAAG
GTTCATCCATACCATTTCAAGCCCAAAAAGATAAAGACGAAAGATCTGTTTCCCTCTTTGGGTAATGAAC
ATAATCAGACAACTGAAAAGTTGGATGCAGAACCTAAACCCTGCTCAGATACAAACAGTGACTCCCCAGA
TGAAGGTCTAGATCACAATATTCACATTAAATGTAAACGAGAACATCAAGGTTATTCCTCAGAATCCTCC
ATTTGTGCTTCTAAAAGGCCCTGTACAGAGGATACCATGTTGGAACTTCTGTTACGCTTGAAACATTTAA
GCTTGAAAAACTCAATAACACATGGATCTTTCTCAGGGTCATTGCAGGGGTACCCATCCAGTGGTGCTAA
GTCTCTTCAGTCAGTTTCATCTATCTCAGACCTTAATTTTCAGAATCAAGATGAAAACATGCCAAGTCAG
TACCTTGCACAGTTGGCGGCTAAGCCGTTTTTCTGTGAGCTTCAAGGATGCAAATATGAATTTGTGACCA
GAGAGGCTCTGTTAATGCATTATCTTAAAAAGCATAATTATTCAAAAGAAAAAGTCCTTCAGTTAACCAT
GTTCCAACATCGGTATTCCCCATTTCAGTGTCATATTTGCCAAAGGTCATTTACAAGAAAAACACACCTT
AGGATTCATTATAAAAATAAACATCAAATTGGCAGTGACAGAGCAACTCACAAACTATTAGATAATGAAA
AGTGTGATCATGAAGGCCCATGTTCAGTAGATAGGTTGAAAGGTGATTGTTCTGCAGAACTTGGAGGTGA
TCCCAGTAGTAACTCTGAGAAACCACACTGTCATCCTAAAAAGGATGAATGTAGTTCTGAAACAGATTTG
GAATCATCTTGTGAAGAAACAGAAAGTAAAACATCTGACATTTCATCACCAATAGGCAGCCATAGAGAAG
AACAAGAAGGAAGAGAGGGCAGAGGTAGCAGGCGAACTGTTGCTAAAGGAAATCTGTGTTATATTTTGAA
TAAATACCACAAACCATTCCATTGTATTCATAAAACTTGCAACTCCTCATTCACCAATCTAAAAGGCTTA
ATTCGCCATTACAGAACTGTACATCAGTACAACAAAGAACAGTTATGTTTGGAGAAAGACAAAGCAAGAA
CCAAAAGGGAACTTGTCAAATGTAAAAAGATATTTGCTTGCAAATATAAGGAATGTAATAAACGCTTCCT
GTGTTCCAAAGCTCTTGCTAAGCACTGTAGTGATTCTCATAACCTAGACCATATTGAAGAGCCTAAAGTA
CTTTCCGAAGCTGGATCTGCAGCAAGGTTTTCTTGTAACCAGCCTCAGTGCCCTGCTGTTTTTTATACAT
TCAACAAGTTGAAGCACCACTTGATGGAACAGCATAATATTGAAGGGGAAATACATTCAGATTATGAAAT
TCATTGTGATCTTAATGGCTGTGGCCAGATTTTCACCCATCGCAGTAATTACTCACAACATGTATATTAC
CGACATAAAGACTATTATGATGATTTGTTTAGAAGCCAGAAAGTAGCAAATGAGAGACTACTAAGGAGTG
AAAAGGTATGTCAAACAGCTGATACTCAGGGGCATGAACATCAGACCACCAGGAGATCATTTAATGCTAA
GTCTAAAAAATGTGGCTTAATCAAAGAAAAGAAAGCCCCAATAAGTTTTAAAACCAGAGCTGAGGCCCTC
CATATGTGTGTGGAGCACTCTGAGCACACACAGTACCCCTGCATGGTTCAAGGATGCTTATCTGTGGTGA
AGTTGGAGAGCAGCATTGTGAGGCATTACAAACGCACTCATCAGATGAGTAGTGCCTATTTAGAGCAACA
GATGGAGAATCTTGTTGTTTGCGTTAAGTACGGTACCAAAATTAAGGAGGAACCCCCTTCTGAAGCAGAT
CCCTGTATAAAGAAAGAAGAAAATAGAAGCTGTGAATCAGAGCGCACAGAACACAGCCATTCCCCGGGTG
ACAGTAGTGCACCCATCCAGAACACTGATTGCTGTCATTCAAGTGAAAGGGATGGAGGTCAGAAAGGGTG
CATAGAAAGCAGCTCAGTATTTGATGCAGATACTCTGCTCTACAGGGGAACTTTGAAATGTAATCATAGT
TCCAAAACCACTTCCCTAGAACAGTGTAATATAGTTCAGCCTCCTCCTCCTTGTAAAATAGAAAATTCCA
TACCTAATCCCAATGGGACTGAAAGTGGGACTTATTTCACAAGTTTCCAGCTGCCTTTACCAAGGATCAA
AGAATCAGAAACTAGGCAGCATAGTTCAGGGCAAGAAAACACTGTAAAAAATCCAACCCATGTCCCAAAA
GAGAATTTTAGGAAACATTCACAGCCCCGGTCATTTGATTTGAAGACTTACAAACCTATGGGATTTGAAT
CTTCATTTCTGAAATTTATTCAGGAAAGTGAAGAGAAAGAAGATGATTTTGATGATTGGGAGCCTTCAGA
GCACTTAACATTAAGTAATTCTTCACAGTCCAGTAATGATTTAACAGGGAATGTTGTGGCAAATAATATG
GTGAATGACAGTGAACCTGAAGTTGACATACCTCATTCTTCCAGTGACTCTACAATTCATGAGAACCTGA
CTGCAATCCCACCTTTAATAGTAGCTGAAACAACAACAGTTCCTTCCTTGGAAAACCTGAGGGTTGTATT
GGACAAAGCATTAACAGACTGTGGAGAGCTTGCCTTAAAACAGCTTCATTATCTTCGGCCAGTGGTGGTT
CTTGAAAGATCTAAGTTTTCCACACCAATTTTAGACTTATTTCCAACAAAAAAGACAGATGAGCTTTGTG
TAGGAAGTTCATAGTAATGAACTAGTCCGTAACTTGAAAGTATTTCGATTTCTTGGCTTTATATATCTTG
TGGAAAGGACGAGCACGGGCCGTTTAAAGGATACCA
