>Addgene plasmid #142147 | TFORF0125 | depositor partial sequence | sequence record 278580 | Barcode
GCACGGGCCGTTTAAAGGATACCA
